Addgene plasmid #26307: pcDNA3.2/V5 hsa-mir-125
Depositing lab: David Bartel. Depositing organization: Whitehead Institute for Biomedical Research. Publication: Mammalian microRNAs: experimental evaluation of novel and previously annotated genes. Chiang HR, Schoenfeld LW, Ruby JG, Auyeung VC, Spies N, Baek D, Johnston WK, Russ C, Luo S, Babiarz JE, Blelloch R, Schroth GP, Nusbaum C, Bartel DP. Genes Dev. 2010 May 15. 24(10):992-1009. 10.1101/gad.1884710 PubMed 20413612.
Backbone
  Vector backbone: pcDNA3.2/V5-DEST
  Backbone manufacturer: Invitrogen
  Backbone size w/o insert (bp): 7711
  Vector type: Mammalian Expression
  Selectable markers: Neomycin (select with G418)
Growth in bacteria
  Bacterial resistance: Ampicillin, 100 μg/mL
  Growth temperature: 37°C
  Growth strain: DH5alpha
  Copy number: Unknown
Gene/Insert
  Gene/Insert name: hsa-mir-125 (alt names: mir 125; mir-125)
  Species: H. sapiens (human)
  Insert size (bp): 306
  Entrez Gene: MIR125A (a.k.a. MIRN125A, miRNA125A, mir-125a)
  Cloning method: Gateway Cloning
  Sequencing primers: 5′ CMV-F; 3′ V5 reverse (5′-ACCGAGGAGAGGGTTAGGGAT-3′ )
Terms and licenses: Academic/Nonprofit Terms; Industry Terms: Not Available to Industry
Depositor comments: pre-miRNA hairpins and the surrounding regions were amplified from human genomic DNA using Pfu Polymerase and primers with Gateway (Invitrogen)- compatible ends designed to anneal about 100 nt upstream of and downstream from the miRNA hairpins. PCR products were inserted into Gateway vector pDONR221 and subsequently into pcDNA3.2/V5-DEST.
How to cite: pcDNA3.2/V5 hsa-mir-125 was a gift from David Bartel (Addgene plasmid # 26307 ; http://n2t.net/addgene:26307 ; RRID:Addgene_26307)
