[The description below was written by a language model from this plasmid's Addgene catalogue record.]
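Description:
pcDNA3.2/V5 hsa-mir-125 is a mammalian expression plasmid built on the commercial Gateway destination vector pcDNA3.2/V5-DEST. It is propagated in E. coli under ampicillin selection and carries a neomycin resistance marker, so transfected mammalian cells can be selected with G418. No feature table accompanies the record, so the individual backbone elements are not itemised. However, the use of a CMV forward sequencing primer on the 5′ side and a V5 reverse primer on the 3′ side indicates that the insert lies between the CMV promoter and the vector's V5 epitope sequence. Because the insert is a non-coding microRNA locus, the V5 tag is a remnant of the backbone rather than a functional fusion.

The payload is a 306 bp fragment of human genomic DNA containing the hsa-mir-125 hairpin, linked in the record to the MIR125A gene. According to the depositor's notes, the pre-miRNA hairpin was PCR-amplified together with about 100 nt of flanking sequence on each side, using primers with Gateway-compatible ends. The product was recombined into the entry vector pDONR221 and then transferred into the destination vector. Keeping the native flanking sequence means the transcript resembles a segment of the primary miRNA, which the cell's own miRNA biogenesis machinery can recognise and process into the mature miRNA.

The construct is suited to ectopic overexpression of miR-125a in cultured mammalian cells. The associated study concerned the experimental evaluation of novel and previously annotated mammalian microRNA genes, which fits its use in testing whether a candidate hairpin is genuinely processed.
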