>Addgene plasmid #26307 | pcDNA3.2/V5 hsa-mir-125 | depositor partial sequence | sequence record 12391 | Author sequence
CCCCTCCCGATATCTCTCTGTGTCTCTATTTCTGTCGTTTTTGGTCTTTCTGTCTCTGGCTCTCAGAATG
TCTCTGTGCCCATCTCCATCTCTGACCCCCACCCCAGGGTCTACCGGGCCACCGCACACCATGTTGCCAG
TCTCTAGGTCCCTGAGACCCTTTAACCTGTGAGGACATCCAGGGTCACAGGTGAGGTTCTTGGGAGCCTG
GCGTCTGGCCCAACCACACACCTGGGGAATTGCTGGCCTGACTTCTGACCCCTGACTCCTCATACCCTTC
CTCCAGAGCATGACATTTGACCACCA
