>Addgene plasmid #26307 | pcDNA3.2/V5 hsa-mir-125 | addgene partial sequence | sequence record 32458 | 26307 with CMV-F
GCGACTCTCTGGCTACTAGAGAACCACTGCTTACTGGCTTATCGAAATTAATACGACTCACTATAGGGAG
ACCCAAGCTGGCTAGTTAAGCTATCAACAAGTTTGTACAAAAAAGCAGGCTCATATGCCCCTCCCGATAT
CTCTCTGTGTCTCTATTTCTGTCGTTTTTGGTCTTTCTGTCTCTGGCTCTCAGAATGTCTCTGTGCCCAT
CTCCATCTCTGACCCCCACCCCAGGGTCTACCGGGCCACCGCACACCATGTTGCCAGTCTCTAGGTCCCT
GAGACCCTTTAACCTGTGAGGACATCCAGGGTCACAGGTGAGGTTCTTGGGAGCCTGGCGTCTGGCCCAA
CCACACACCTGGGGAATTGCTGGCCTGACTTCTGACCCCTGACTCCTCATACCCTTCCTCCAGAGCATGA
CATTTGACCACCAAAGCTTACCCAGCTTTCTTGTACAAAGTGGTTGATCTAGAGGGCCCGCGGTTCGAAG
GTAAGCCTATCCCTAACCCTCTCCTCGGTCTCGATTCTACGCGTACCGGTTAGTAATGAGTTTAAACGGG
GGAGGCTAACTGAAACACGGAAGGAGACAATACCGGAAGGAACCCGCGCTATGACGGCAATAAAAAGACA
GAATAAAACGCACGGGTGTTGGGTCGTTTGTTCATAAACGCGGGGTTCGGTCCCAGGGCTGGCACTCTGT
CGATACCCCACCGAGACCCCATTGGGGCCAATACGCCCGCGTTTCTTCCTTTTCCCCACCCCACCCCCCA
AGTTCGGGTGAAGGCCCAGGGCTCGCAGCCAACGTCGGGGCGGCAGGCCCTGCCATAGCAGATCTGCGCA
GCTGGGGCTCTAGGGGGTATCCCCACGCGCCCTGTAGCGGCGCATTAAGCGCGGCGGGTGTGGTGGTTAC
GCGCA
